>Addgene plasmid #212691 | pCfB12717 | addgene full sequence | sequence record 428709 | Addgene NGS Result
CTGCACATAGCCTTCCGGCATGGCGGACTTGAAGAAGTCATGCTGCTTCATATGGTCCGGATAACGAGCA
AAGCACTGAACACCATAAGTCAGCGTCGTTACCAGAGTCGGCCAAGGAACCGGCAGTTTACCAGTAGTAC
AGATGAACTTCAGCGTCAGTTTACCATTAGTTGCGTCACCTTCACCCTCGCCACGCACGGAAAACTTATG
ACCGTTGACATCACCATCCAGTTCCACCAGAATAGGGACGACACCAGTGAACAGCTCTTCGCCTTTACGC
ATCTAGTATTTCTCCTCTTTCTCTAGTAGCTAAGATCCGAACCTGCCGTTTCTTGAGTTGCCGCGATGTT
AAGAAAACATTCATAAATTAAATGTGAATTGCCGCACACATTATTAAATAAGATTTACAAAATGTTCAAA
ATGACGCATGAAATCACGTTTCACTTTCCGTCTCATCAGTGGTCTCACGTTTACAGTGTCTATCAACGGG
GCTTGTTCGGGCCCCGTAATAGGGTCGCTTATGGTGGTCGTATACGGGCATCTCCTCTGACAAGAGTGTG
GAACAACCATAGAAGCCTGCATCTATCTGGAAATGTGGAGAGCAGGAGGGTAAAAACCACCTGTTCATGG
GCTAGATCCGCACGTTACATGCACTGAGAGTAGACTAGCCGCAAGAAAAATTACGTGTGCTGTACTTTAC
TTGTACCGGTAGGTCTTAGATGAATCTATTTGCCATCACTGAGAACAATAGCGGATCGAGTTGAAGATCC
TTCCCCCTATCGTGGCTCGTTCTGTTAACCTCTTCATGGATGACCCAACCTCTGACCCAACCTCAACCTC
CCCACTCAAAATAAAAAAAAAAAAAGTATGAAGATGCACAAGACATTGCTCGCGACCACTGTCTGAGACA
ATACTGTATCCGCACATAGCCGGAGCGGGTTATGACTCCATCACCACACTACTACAGTTTTTTATCGCAC
GCATTCGCGGCCGCAAATTTAAATAAAATGAAGTGAAGTTCCTATACTTTCTAGAGAATAGGAACTTCTA
TAGTGAGTCGAATAAGGGCGACACAAAATTTATTCTAAATGCATAATAAATACTGATAACATCTTATAGT
TTGTATTATATTTTGTATTATCGTTGACATGTATAATTTTGATATCAAAAACTGATTTTCCCTTTATTAT
TTTCGAGATTTATTTTCTTAATTCTCTTTAACAAACTAGAAATATTGTATATACAAAAAATCATAAATAA
TAGATGAATAGTTTAATTATAGGTGTTCATCAATCGAAAAAGCAACGTATCTTATTTAAAGTGCGTTGCT
TTTTTCTCATTTATAAGGTTAAATAATTCTCATATATCAAGCAAAGTGACAGGCGCCCTTAAATATTCTG
ACAAATGCTCTTTCCCTAAACTCCCCCCATAAAAAAACCCGCCGAAGCGGGTTTTTACGTTATTTGCGGA
TTAACGATTACTCGTTATCAGAACCGCCCAGGGGGCCCGAGCTTAAGACTGGCCGTCGTTTTACAACACA
GAAAGAGTTTGTAGAAACGCAAAAAGGCCATCCGTCAGGGGCCTTCTGCTTAGTTTGATGCCTGGCAGTT
CCCTACTCTCGCCTTCCGCTTCCTCGCTCACTGACTCGCTGCGCTCGGTCGTTCGGCTGCGGCGAGCGGT
ATCAGCTCACTCAAAGGCGGTAATACGGTTATCCACAGAATCAGGGGATAACGCAGGAAAGAACATGTGA
GCAAAAGGCCAGCAAAAGGCCAGGAACCGTAAAAAGGCCGCGTTGCTGGCGTTTTTCCATAGGCTCCGCC
CCCCTGACGAGCATCACAAAAATCGACGCTCAAGTCAGAGGTGGCGAAACCCGACAGGACTATAAAGATA
CCAGGCGTTTCCCCCTGGAAGCTCCCTCGTGCGCTCTCCTGTTCCGACCCTGCCGCTTACCGGATACCTG
TCCGCCTTTCTCCCTTCGGGAAGCGTGGCGCTTTCTCATAGCTCACGCTGTAGGTATCTCAGTTCGGTGT
AGGTCGTTCGCTCCAAGCTGGGCTGTGTGCACGAACCCCCCGTTCAGCCCGACCGCTGCGCCTTATCCGG
TAACTATCGTCTTGAGTCCAACCCGGTAAGACACGACTTATCGCCACTGGCAGCAGCCACTGGTAACAGG
ATTAGCAGAGCGAGGTATGTAGGCGGTGCTACAGAGTTCTTGAAGTGGTGGGCTAACTACGGCTACACTA
GAAGAACAGTATTTGGTATCTGCGCTCTGCTGAAGCCAGTTACCTTCGGAAAAAGAGTTGGTAGCTCTTG
ATCCGGCAAACAAACCACCGCTGGTAGCGGTGGTTTTTTTGTTTGCAAGCAGCAGATTACGCGCAGAAAA
AAAGGATCTCAAGAAGATCCTTTGATCTTTTCTACGGGGTCTGACGCTCAGTGGAACGACGCGCGCGTAA
CTCACGTTAAGGGATTTTGGTCATGAGCTTGCGCCGTCCCGTCAAGTCAGCGTAATGCTCTGCTTACCAA
TGCTTAATCAGTGAGGCACCTATCTCAGCGATCTGTCTATTTCGTTCATCCATAGTTGCCTGACTCCCCG
TCGTGTAGATAACTACGATACGGGAGGGCTTACCATCTGGCCCCAGCGCTGCGATGATACCGCGAGAACC
ACGCTCACCGGCTCCGGATTTATCAGCAATAAACCAGCCAGCCGGAAGGGCCGAGCGCAGAAGTGGTCCT
GCAACTTTATCCGCCTCCATCCAGTCTATTAATTGTTGCCGGGAAGCTAGAGTAAGTAGTTCGCCAGTTA
ATAGTTTGCGCAACGTTGTTGCCATCGCTACAGGCATCGTGGTGTCACGCTCGTCGTTTGGTATGGCTTC
ATTCAGCTCCGGTTCCCAACGATCAAGGCGAGTTACATGATCCCCCATGTTGTGCAAAAAAGCGGTTAGC
TCCTTCGGTCCTCCGATCGTTGTCAGAAGTAAGTTGGCCGCAGTGTTATCACTCATGGTTATGGCAGCAC
TGCATAATTCTCTTACTGTCATGCCATCCGTAAGATGCTTTTCTGTGACTGGTGAGTACTCAACCAAGTC
ATTCTGAGAATAGTGTATGCGGCGACCGAGTTGCTCTTGCCCGGCGTCAATACGGGATAATACCGCGCCA
CATAGCAGAACTTTAAAAGTGCTCATCATTGGAAAACGTTCTTCGGGGCGAAAACTCTCAAGGATCTTAC
CGCTGTTGAGATCCAGTTCGATGTAACCCACTCGTGCACCCAACTGATCTTCAGCATCTTTTACTTTCAC
CAGCGTTTCTGGGTGAGCAAAAACAGGAAGGCAAAATGCCGCAAAAAAGGGAATAAGGGCGACACGGAAA
TGTTGAATACTCATATTCTTCCTTTTTCAATATTATTGAAGCATTTATCAGGGTTATTGTCTCATGAGCG
GATACATATTTGAATGTATTTAGAAAAATAAACAAATAGGGGTCAGTGTTACAACCAATTAACCAATTCT
GAACATTATCGCGAGCCCATTTATACCTGAATATGGCTCATAACACCCCTTGTTTGCCTGGCGGCAGTAG
CGCGGTGGTCCCACCTGACCCCATGCCGAACTCAGAAGTGAAACGCCGTAGCGCCGATGGTAGTGTGGGG
ACTCCCCATGCGAGAGTAGGGAACTGCCAGGCATCAAATAAAACGAAAGGCTCAGTCGAAAGACTGGGCC
TTTCGCCCGGGCTAATTATGGGGTGTCGCCCTTATTCGACTCTATAGTGAAGTTCCTATTCTCTAGAAAG
TATAGGAACTTCTGAAGTGGGGATTTAAATGCGGCCGCGAATGCACGCGATAATTATTGCACAGGACACA
CACAAGGTTTCATGGGGGGAAGAAGAAAAGAAGGGCCAAAAAAACCAAGACAGGGAACAGTGACAAACAA
CAGCCATTGGCTGCTTCTCCGAAAGCAGGGTCTTGGAGGCGGAAGCTCGAGGTTTGTTTCTGGACCGGCC
TGAGACAAGCAAGAGGCACACATGAGAGAAACCATGCATTTCCGGTTTCGGGAGCGCTCTTACCGAAGTT
CCTTTTTATTTTTTGTTTTTGATTTTTTATTTTTTGGCGGGAAAAATTAATCACGAAATTATGAAATTAG
ATGCCGGCAACAAAAGTATTGTTCCAACGATATAAGCGGCTAACAAACGGCCTTCCGTGGACAGGACTAG
TTTTAGTGGCTATCTAATTTCGTGGCCGCTCGCTCCATGATCGTCGTACGGATCGACACGAACAATGGCC
ACTCTACAATAGTGCTATGGCCAGCTGAGACCGAACTGAGACGTATAAACGCAGAAAGGCCCACCCGAAG
GTGAGCCAGTGTGACTCTAGTAGAGAGCGTTCACCGACAAACAACAGATAAAACGAAAGGCCCAGTCTTT
CGACTGAGCCTTTCGTTTTATTTGATGCCTGGTCATTTGTACAGTTCATCCATACCATGCGTGATGCCCG
CTGCGGTTACGAACTCCAGCAGAACCATATGATCGCGTTTCTCGTTCGGATCTTTAGACAGAACGCTTTG
CGTGCTCAGATAGTGATTGTCTGGCAGCAGAACAGGACCATCACCGATTGGAGTGTTTTGCTGGTAGTGA
TCAGCCAGCTGCACGCTGCCATCCTCCACGTTGTGGCGAATTTTAAAATTCGCTTTAATGCCATTTTTTT
GTTTATCGGCGGTGATGTAAACATTGTGGCTGTTAAAATTGTATTCCAGCTTATGGCCCAGGATATTGCC
GTCCTCTTTAAAGTCAATGCCTTTCAGCTCAATGCGGTTTACCAGGGTATCGCCTTCAAATTTCACTTCC
GCACGCGTTTTGTACGTGCCGTCATCCTTAAAGGAAATCGTGCGTTC
Features (pLannotate 1.2.2; 13 found; start..end, strand, type, name):
   1015..1048    -  protein_bind   FRT (minimal): supports FLP-mediated excision but not integration (Turan and Bode, 2011) FLP recombinase from the Saccharomyces cerevisiae 2μ plasmid
   1518..1537    +  CDS            lacZα (fragment): LacZα fragment of β-galactosidase; lacZ fragment
   1562..1579    -  terminator     rrnB T2 terminator (fragment): transcription terminator T2 from the E. coli rrnB gene
   1804..2392    -  rep_origin     ori: high-copy-number ColE1/pMB1/pBR322/pUC origin of replication
   2514..3374    -  CDS            AmpR: β-lactamase; bla; confers resistance to ampicillin, carbenicillin, and related antibiotics
   3377..3473    -  promoter       AmpR promoter (fragment): bla
   3503..3527    -  CDS            KanR (fragment): aminoglycoside phosphotransferase; aph(3')-Ia; confers resistance to kanamycin
   3556..3671    +  ncRNA          5S rRNA: Accession: RF00001 - 5S ribosomal RNA
   3675..3715    +  terminator     rrnB T1 terminator (fragment): transcription terminator T1 from the E. coli rrnB gene
   3759..3792    +  protein_bind   FRT (minimal): supports FLP-mediated excision but not integration (Turan and Bode, 2011) FLP recombinase from the Saccharomyces cerevisiae 2μ plasmid
   4320..4347    -  terminator     T7Te terminator: phage T7 early transcription terminator
   4363..4434    -  terminator     rrnB T1 terminator: transcription terminator T1 from the E. coli rrnB gene
   4446..282     -  CDS            superfolder GFP (across the origin): GFP variant that folds robustly even when fused to poorly folded proteins (Pédelacq et al., 2006)
