[The description below was written by a language model from this plasmid's Addgene catalogue record and pLannotate feature annotations shown in this document.]
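Description:
pCfB12717 is an empty yeast integration backbone built on a custom vector and intended, according to its catalogue entry, to receive a three-gene expression cassette and deliver it to a genomic locus designated integration site C3. The associated work concerns combinatorial metabolic engineering of Yarrowia lipolytica for betanin production, which suggests that this is the target host, although the record itself lists only "Yeast Expression" as the vector type. In E. coli the roughly 4.9 kb plasmid is maintained through a high-copy ColE1/pUC-type origin and selected with ampicillin via the β-lactamase gene and its promoter. No yeast replication origin or yeast selection marker appears among the annotated features, consistent with a vector that acts by chromosomal integration rather than episomal maintenance.

No insert is recorded. The main annotated payload is a superfolder GFP coding sequence spanning the numbering origin, followed by rrnB T1 and T7Te bacterial terminators. This arrangement resembles a bacterially expressed placeholder that is displaced when cassettes are cloned in, allowing visual screening, but the record does not state that role, and no promoter for the GFP is annotated. Two minimal FRT sites lie in opposite orientations on either side of the bacterial origin and resistance segment; their intended function is not described. The unannotated stretches between the FRT sites and the GFP region may contain the C3 homology arms, but the feature table does not identify them. The remaining hits (short lacZα, KanR, 5S rRNA and rrnB terminator fragments) look like cloning remnants or insulating terminator pieces. The plasmid serves as a recipient vector for assembling multi-gene pathway constructs for genomic integration.
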