Addgene plasmid #212691: pCfB12717
Purpose: (Empty Backbone) integration vector for three gene cassette with integration site C3
Depositing lab: Irina Borodina. Depositing organization: Danmarks Tekniske Universitet. Publication: Combinatorial iterative method for metabolic engineering of Yarrowia lipolytica: application for betanin biosynthesis. Jiang W, Wang S, Avila P, Jorgensen TS, Yang Z, Borodina I. Metab Eng. 2024 Sep 9:S1096-7176(24)00110-1. doi: 10.1016/j.ymben.2024.09.003. PubMed 39260817.
Backbone
  Vector backbone: custom backbone
  Vector type: Yeast Expression
Growth in bacteria
  Bacterial resistance: Ampicillin, 100 μg/mL
  Growth temperature: 37°C
  Growth strain: DH5alpha
  Copy number: High Copy
Gene/Insert
  Gene/Insert name: None
Terms and licenses: Academic/Nonprofit Terms; Industry Terms: Not Available to Industry
How to cite: pCfB12717 was a gift from Irina Borodina (Addgene plasmid # 212691 ; http://n2t.net/addgene:212691 ; RRID:Addgene_212691)
